Addgene plasmid #14102: pDESTFLAGHApuro3-Ago2K570A
Depositing lab: Thomas Tuschl. Depositing organization: Rockefeller University. Publication: Structural basis for 5'-end-specific recognition of guide RNA by the A. fulgidus Piwi protein. Ma JB, Yuan YR, Meister G, Pei Y, Tuschl T, Patel DJ. Nature. 2005 Mar 31. 434(7033):666-70. 10.1038/nature03514 PubMed 15800629.
Backbone
  Vector backbone: pDESTFLAGHApuro3
  Backbone size w/o insert (bp): 5368
  Vector type: Mammalian Expression
  Selectable markers: Puromycin
Growth in bacteria
  Bacterial resistance: Ampicillin, 100 μg/mL
  Growth temperature: 37°C
  Growth strain: DH5alpha
  Copy number: High Copy
Gene/Insert
  Gene/Insert name: Ago2
  Species: H. sapiens (human)
  Insert size (bp): 2562
  Mutation: changed Lys570 to Ala
  Entrez Gene: AGO2 (a.k.a. CASC7, EIF2C2, LESKRES, LINC00980, PPD, Q10)
  Tag / fusion protein: FLAG/HA (N terminal on backbone)
  Cloning method: Gateway Cloning; 5′ cloning site gateway (not destroyed); 3′ cloning site gateway (not destroyed)
  Sequencing primers: 5′ n/a
Terms and licenses: Academic/Nonprofit Terms; Industry Terms: Not Available to Industry
How to cite: pDESTFLAGHApuro3-Ago2K570A was a gift from Thomas Tuschl (Addgene plasmid # 14102 ; http://n2t.net/addgene:14102 ; RRID:Addgene_14102)
