[The description below was written by a language model from this plasmid's Addgene catalogue record.]
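Description:
pDESTFLAGHApuro3-Ago2K570A is a mammalian expression plasmid encoding a point mutant of human Argonaute 2 (AGO2, also known as EIF2C2), the core protein component of the RNA-induced silencing complex. It is built on the pDESTFLAGHApuro3 backbone, a Gateway destination vector of about 5.4 kb. The roughly 2.6 kb Ago2 coding sequence was introduced by Gateway recombination, and the flanking recombination sites remain intact. The plasmid is maintained in E. coli as a high-copy replicon under ampicillin selection, and it carries a puromycin marker for selecting transfected mammalian cells, which allows enrichment or the derivation of stable lines. The record does not state which promoter drives the insert, nor does it list the origin of replication or polyadenylation elements, and no feature table is available to confirm them.

The backbone supplies a tandem FLAG/HA tag fused to the N terminus of Ago2. This tag permits detection by immunoblotting or immunofluorescence, as well as one- or two-step affinity purification of Ago2-containing complexes with standard anti-FLAG and anti-HA reagents. The insert carries a lysine-to-alanine substitution at position 570 (K570A). The associated study concerns the structural basis for recognition of the 5' end of guide RNA by a Piwi-domain protein. This suggests the mutant was made to test whether this residue contributes to guide-strand 5' end binding in human Ago2, although the record does not describe the phenotype. The construct would typically be used alongside wild-type tagged Ago2 in structure-function comparisons of small RNA loading, complex assembly and target RNA cleavage.
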