>Addgene plasmid #14102 | pDESTFLAGHApuro3-Ago2K570A | addgene partial sequence | sequence record 20259 | T7 5'-TAATACGACTCACTATAGGG-3'
GATCCATCCGATAGTGGTGGTGGAATTCTGATCGCCGCCGCCATGGACTACAAGGACGACGATGACAAGT
ACCCTTATGACGTGCCCGATTACGCTTTGAACCAGATATCAACAAGTTTGTACAAAAAAGCAGGCTCCAC
CATGGGTGTTCTCTCTGCCATTCCCGCACTTGCACCTCCTGCGCCGCCGCCCCCCATCCAAGGATATGCC
TTCAAGCCTCCACCTAGACCCGACTTTGGGACCTCCGGGAGAACAATCAAATTACAGGCCAATTTCTTCG
AAATGGACATCCCCAAAATTGACATCTATCATTATGAATTGGATATCAAGCCAGAGAAGTGCCCGAGGAG
AGTTAACAGGGAAATCGTGGAACACATGGTCCAGCACTTTAAAACACAGATCTTTGGGGATCGGAAGCCC
GTGTTTGACGGCAGGAAGAATCTATACACAGCCATGCCCCTTCCGATTGGGAGGGACAAGGTGGAGCTGG
AGGTCACGCTGCCAGGAGAAGGCAAGGATCGCATCTTCAAGGTGTCCATCAAGTGGGTGTCCTGCGTGAG
CTTGCAGGCGTTACACGATGCACTTTCAGGGCGGCTGCCCAGCGTCCCTTTTGAGACGATCCAGGCCCTG
GACGTGGTCATGAGGCACTTGCCATCCATGAGGTACACCCCCGTGGGCCGCTCCTTC
