>Addgene plasmid #14102 | pDESTFLAGHApuro3-Ago2K570A | addgene partial sequence | sequence record 79476 | hAgo2-F1 5'-CGGAAGTCCATCTGAAGTCC-3'
AAAGATCTCGAGAGACGCCGGCATGCCCATCCAGGGCCAGCCGTGCTTCTGCAAATACGCGCAGGGGGCG
GACAGCGTGGAGCCCATGTTCCGGCACCTGAAGAACACGTATGCGGGCCTGCAGCTGGTGGTGGTCATCC
TGCCCGGCAAGACGCCCGTGTACGCCGAGGTCAAGCGCGTGGGAGACACGGTGCTGGGGATGGCCACGCA
GTGCGTGCAGATGAAGAACGTGCAGAGGACCACGCCACAGACCCTGTCCAACCTCTGCCTGAAGATCAAC
GTCGCCCTGGGAGGCGTGAACAACATCCTGCTGCCCCAGGGCAGGCCGCCGGTGTTCCAGCAGCCCGTCA
TCTTTCTGGGAGCAGACGTCACTCACCCCCCCGCCGGGGATGGGAAGAAGCCCTCCATTGCCGCCGTGGT
GGGCAGCATGGACGCCCACCCCAATCGCTACTGCGCCACCGTGCGCGTGCAGCAGCACCGGCAGGAGATC
ATACAAGACCTGGCCGCCATGGTCCGCGAGCTCCTCATCCAGTTCTACAAGTCCACGCGCTTCAAGCCCA
CCCGCATCATCTTCTACCGCGACGGTGTCTCTGAAGGCCAGTTCCAGCAGGTTCTCCACCACGAGTTGCT
GGCCATCCGTGAGGCCTGTATCAAGCTAGAAAAAGACTACCAGCCCGGGATCACCTTCATCGTGGTGCAG
AAGAGGCACCACACCCGGCTCTTCTGCACTGACAAGAACGAGCGGGTTGGGAAAAGTGGAAACATTCCAG
CAGGCACGACTGTGGACACGAAAATCACCCACCCCACCGAGTTCGACTTCTACCTGTGTAGTCACGCTGG
CATCCAGGGGACAAGCAGGCCTTCGCACTATCACGTCCTCTGGGACGACAATCGTTTCTCCTCTGATGAG
CTGCAGATCCTAACCTACCAGCTGTGTCACACCTACGTGCGCTGCACACGCTCCGTGTCCATCCCAGCGC
CAGCATAC
